>Addgene plasmid #49031 | pcDXC3GMS | depositor full sequence | sequence record 71989 | pcDXC3GMS sequence 6578 bps
GACGGATCGGGAGATCTCCCGATCCCCTATGGTGCACTCTCAGTACAATCTGCTCTGATGCCGCATAGTT
AAGCCAGTATCTGCTCCCTGCTTGTGTGTTGGAGGTCGCTGAGTAGTGCGCGAGCAAAATTTAAGCTACA
ACAAGGCAAGGCTTGACCGACAATTGCATGAAGAATCTGCTTAGGGTTAGGCGTTTTGCGCTGCTTCGCG
ATGTACGGGCCAGATATACGCGTTGACATTGATTATTGACTAGTTATTAATAGTAATCAATTACGGGGTC
ATTAGTTCATAGCCCATATATGGAGTTCCGCGTTACATAACTTACGGTAAATGGCCCGCCTGGCTGACCG
CCCAACGACCCCCGCCCATTGACGTCAATAATGACGTATGTTCCCATAGTAACGCCAATAGGGACTTTCC
ATTGACGTCAATGGGTGGAGTATTTACGGTAAACTGCCCACTTGGCAGTACATCAAGTGTATCATATGCC
AAGTACGCCCCCTATTGACGTCAATGACGGTAAATGGCCCGCCTGGCATTATGCCCAGTACATGACCTTA
TGGGACTTTCCTACTTGGCAGTACATCTACGTATTAGTCATCGCTATTACCATGGTGATGCGGTTTTGGC
AGTACATCAATGGGCGTGGATAGCGGTTTGACTCACGGGGATTTCCAAGTCTCCACCCCATTGACGTCAA
TGGGAGTTTGTTTTGGCACCAAAATCAACGGGACTTTCCAAAATGTCGTAACAACTCCGCCCCATTGACG
CAAATGGGCGGTAGGCGTGTACGGTGGGAGGTCTATATAAGCAGAGCTCTCTGGCTAACTAGAGAACCCA
CTGCTTACTGGCTTATCGAAATTAATACGACTCACTATAGGGAGACCCAAGCTGGCTAGCGTTTAAACTT
AAGCTTAGCGCAGAGGCTTGGGGCAGCCGAGCGGCAGCCAGGCCCCGGCCCGGGCCTCGGTTCCAGAAGG
GAGAGGAGCCCGCCAAGGCGCGCAAGAGAGCGGGCTGCCTCGCAGTCCGAGCCGGAGAGGGAGCGCGAGC
CGCGCCGGCCCCGGACGGCCTCCGAAACCATGAGTAGAAGAGCGAGCTGCAGACTGGCTGTGTATAAGGG
AGCCTGACATTTATATTCCCCAGAACATCAGGTTAATGGCGTTTTTGATGTCATTTTCGCGGTGGCTGAG
ATCAGCCACTTCTTCCCCGATAACGGAGACCGGCACACTGGCCATATCGGTGGTCATCATGCGCCAGCTT
TCATCCCCGATATGCACCACCGGGTAAAGTTCACGGGAGACTTTATCTGACAGCAGACGTGCACTGGCCA
GGGGGATCACCATCCGTCGCCCGGGCGTGTCAATAATATCACTCTGTACATCCACAAACAGACGATAACG
GCTCTCTCTTTTATAGGTGTAAACCTTAAACTGCATTTCACCAGCCCCTGTTCTCGTCAGCAAAAGAGCC
GTTCATTTCAATAAACCGGGCGACCTCAGCCATCCCTTCCTGATTTTCCGCTTTCCAGCGTTCGGCACGC
AGACGACGGGCTTCATTCTGCATGGTTGTGCTTACCAGACCGGAGATATTGACATCATATATGCCTTGAG
CAACTGATAGCTGTCGCTGTCAACTGTCACTGTAATACGCTGCTTCATAGCATACCTCTTTTTGACATAC
TTCGGGTATACATATCAGTATATATTCTTATACCGCAAAAATCAGCGCGCAAATACGCATACTGTTATCT
GGCTTTTAGTAAGCCGGATCCACGCGTTTACGCCCCGCCCTGCCACTCATCGCAGTACTGTTGTAATTCA
TTAAGCATTCTGCCGACATGGAAGCCATCACAAACGGCATGATGAACCTGAATCGCCAGCGGCATCAGCA
CCTTGTCGCCTTGCGTATAATATTTGCCCATGGTGAAAACGGGGGCGAAGAAGTTGTCCATATTGGCCAC
GTTTAAATCAAAACTGGTGAAACTCACCCAGGGATTGGCTGAGACGAAAAACATATTCTCAATAAACCCT
TTAGGGAAATAGGCCAGGTTTTCACCGTAACACGCCACATCTTGCGAATATATGTGTAGAAACTGCCGGA
AATCGTCGTGGTATTCACTCCAGAGCGATGAAAACGTTTCAGTTTGCTCATGGAAAACGGTGTAACAAGG
GTGAACACTATCCCATATCACCAGCTCACCGTCTTTCATTGCCATACGGAATTCCGGATGAGCATTCATC
AGGCGGGCAAGAATGTGAATAAAGGCCGGATAAAACTTGTGCTTATTTTTCTTTACGGTCTTTAAAAAGG
CCGTAATATCCAGCTGAACGGTCTGGTTATAGGTACATTGAGCAACTGACTGAAATGCCTCAAAATGTTC
TTTACGATGCCATTGGGATATATCAACGGTGGTATATCCAGTGATTTTTTTCTCCATTTTAGCTTCCTTA
GCTCCTGAAAATCTCGACGGATCCTAACTCAAAATCCACACATTATACGAGCCGGAAGCATAAAGTGTAA
AGCCTGGGGTGCCTAATGCGGCCGCCATAGTGACTGGATATGTTGTGTTTTACAGTATTATGTAGTCTGT
TTTTTATGCAAAATCTAATTTAATATATTGATATTTATATCATTTTACGTTTCTCGTTCAGCTTTTTTGT
ACAAACTTGTGATATCGAATTCGCTAGCTACCTTTCTCTTCTTTTTTGGATCTACCTTTCTCTTCTTTTT
TGGGGATCCACTAGTTCAGCTCTTCTGCATTAGAAGTTTTGTTTCAAGGTCCACAAGGTACCATGGTGAG
CAAGGGCGAGGAGCTGTTCACCGGGGTGGTGCCCATCCTGGTCGAGCTGGACGGCGACGTAAACGGCCAC
AAGTTCAGCGTGTCCGGCGAGGGCGAGGGCGATGCCACCTACGGCAAGCTGACCCTGAAGTTCATCTGCA
CCACCGGCAAGCTGCCCGTGCCCTGGCCCACCCTCGTGACCACCCTGACCTACGGCGTGCAGTGCTTCAG
CCGCTACCCCGACCACATGAAGCAGCACGACTTCTTCAAGTCCGCCATGCCCGAAGGCTACGTCCAGGAG
CGCACCATCTTCTTCAAGGACGACGGCAACTACAAGACCCGCGCCGAGGTGAAGTTCGAGGGCGACACCC
TGGTGAACCGCATCGAGCTGAAGGGCATCGACTTCAAGGAGGACGGCAACATCCTGGGGCACAAGCTGGA
GTACAACTACAACAGCCACAACGTCTATATCATGGCCGACAAGCAGAAGAACGGCATCAAGGTGAACTTC
AAGATCCGCCACAACATCGAGGACGGCAGCGTGCAGCTCGCCGACCACTACCAGCAGAACACCCCCATCG
GCGACGGCCCCGTGCTGCTGCCCGACAACCACTACCTGAGCACCCAGTCCGCCCTGAGCAAAGACCCCAA
CGAGAAGCGCGATCACATGGTCCTGCTGGAGTTCGTGACCGCCGCCGGGATCACTCTCGGCATGGACGAG
CTGTACAAGGGTACCGAACAAAAACTCATCTCAGAAGAGGATCTGAGGGGGGCCAGCATGGACGAGAAGA
CCACTGGTTGGCGAGGTGGACACGTTGTTGAAGGACTGGCTGGGGAACTTGAACAACTTCGTGCACGACT
GGAGCATCACCCACAAGGTCAACGTGAACCATAATCTAGAGGGCCCGTTTAAACCCGCTGATCAGCCTCG
ACTGTGCCTTCTAGTTGCCAGCCATCTGTTGTTTGCCCCTCCCCCGTGCCTTCCTTGACCCTGGAAGGTG
CCACTCCCACTGTCCTTTCCTAATAAAATGAGGAAATTGCATCGCATTGTCTGAGTAGGTGTCATTCTAT
TCTGGGGGGTGGGGTGGGGCAGGACAGCAAGGGGGAGGATTGGGAAGACAATAGCAGGCATGCTGGGGAT
GCGGTGGGCTCTATGGCTTCTGAGGCGGAAAGAACCAGCTGGGGCTCTAGGGGGTATCCCC
[124 nt withheld, positions 3982-4105]
C
[91 nt withheld, positions 4107-4197]
A
[49 nt withheld, positions 4199-4247]
CCTTTGACGTTGGAGTCCACGTTCTTT
[37 nt withheld, positions 4275-4311]
ACCCTATCTCGGTCTATTCTTTTGATTTATAAGGGATTTTGCCGATTTCGGCCTATTGGTTAAAAAATGA
GCTGATTTAACAAAAATTTAACGCGAATTAATTCTGTGGAATGTGTGTCAGTTAGGGTGTGGAAAGTCCC
CAGGCTCCCCAGCAGGCAGAAGTATGCAAAGCATGCATCTCAATTAGTCAGCAACCAGGTGTGGAAAGTC
CCCAGGCTCCCCAGCAGGCAGAAGTATGCAAAGCATGCATCTCAATTAGTCAGCAACCATAGTCCCGCCC
CTAACTCCGCCCATCCCGCCCCTAACTCCGCCCAGTTCCGCCCATTCTCCGCCCCATGGCTGACTAATTT
TTTTTATTTATGCAGAGGCCGAGGCCGCCTCTGCCTCTGAGCTATTCCAGAAGTAGTGAGGAGGCTTTTT
TGGAGGCCTAGGCTTTTGCAAAAAGCTCCCGGGACATGTGAGCAAAAGGCCAGCAAAAGGCCAGGAACCG
TAAAAAGGCCGCGTTGCTGGCGTTTTTCCATAGGCTCCGCCCCCCTGACGAGCATCACAAAAATCGACGC
TCAAGTCAGAGGTGGCGAAACCCGACAGGACTATAAAGATACCAGGCGTTTCCCCCTGGAAGCTCCCTCG
TGCGCTCTCCTGTTCCGACCCTGCCGCTTACCGGATACCTGTCCGCCTTTCTCCCTTCGGGAAGCGTGGC
GCTTTCTCATAGCTCACGCTGTAGGTATCTCAGTTCGGTGTAGGTCGTTCGCTCCAAGCTGGGCTGTGTG
CACGAACCCCCCGTTCAGCCCGACCGCTGCGCCTTATCCGGTAACTATCGTCTTGAGTCCAACCCGGTAA
GACACGACTTATCGCCACTGGCAGCAGCCACTGGTAACAGGATTAGCAGAGCGAGGTATGTAGGCGGTGC
TACAGAGTTCTTGAAGTGGTGGCCTAACTACGGCTACACTAGAAGAACAGTATTTGGTATCTGCGCTCTG
CTGAAGCCAGTTACCTTCGGAAAAAGAGTTGGTAGCTCTTGATCCGGCAAACAAACCACCGCTGGTAGCG
GTTTTTTTGTTTGCAAGCAGCAGATTACGCGCAGAAAAAAAGGATCTCAAGAAGATCCTTTGATCTTTTC
TACGGGGTCTGACGCTCAGTGGAACGAAAACTCACGTTAAGGGATTTTGGTCATGAGATTATCAAAAAGG
ATCTTCACCTAGATCCTTTTAAATTAAAAATGAAGTTTTAAATCAATCTAAAGTATATATGAGTAAACTT
GGTCTGACAGTTACCAATGCTTAATCAGTGAGGCACCTATCTCAGCGATCTGTCTATTTCGTTCATCCAT
AGTTGCCTGACTCCCCGTCGTGTAGATAACTACGATACGGGAGGGCTTACCATCTGGCCCCAGTGCTGCA
ATGATACCGCGAGACCCACGCTCACCGGCTCCAGATTTATCAGCAATAAACCAGCCAGCCGGAAGGGCCG
AGCGCAGAAGTGGTCCTGCAACTTTATCCGCCTCCATCCAGTCTATTAATTGTTGCCGGGAAGCTAGAGT
AAGTAGTTCGCCAGTTAATAGTTTGCGCAACGTTGTTGCCATTGCTACAGGCATCGTGGTGTCACGCTCG
TCGTTTGGTATGGCTTCATTCAGCTCCGGTTCCCAACGATCAAGGCGAGTTACATGATCCCCCATGTTGT
GCAAAAAAGCGGTTAGCTCCTTCGGTCCTCCGATCGTTGTCAGAAGTAAGTTGGCCGCAGTGTTATCACT
CATGGTTATGGCAGCACTGCATAATTCTCTTACTGTCATGCCATCCGTAAGATGCTTTTCTGTGACTGGT
GAGTACTCAACCAAGTCATTCTGAGAATAGTGTATGCGGCGACCGAGTTGCTCTTGCCCGGCGTCAATAC
GGGATAATACCGCGCCACATAGCAGAACTTTAAAAGTGCTCATCATTGGAAAACGTTCTTCGGGGCGAAA
ACTCTCAAGGATCTTACCGCTGTTGAGATCCAGTTCGATGTAACCCACTCGTGCACCCAACTGATCTTCA
GCATCTTTTACTTTCACCAGCGTTTCTGGGTGAGCAAAAACAGGAAGGCAAAATGCCGCAAAAAAGGGAA
TAAGGGCGACACGGAAATGTTGAATACTCATACTCTTCCTTTTTCAATATTATTGAAGCATTTATCAGGG
TTATTGTCTCATGAGCGGATACATATTTGAATGTATTTAGAAAAATAAACAAATAGGGGTTCCGCGCACA
TTTCCCCGAAAAGTGCCACCTGACGTC
Features (pLannotate 1.2.2; 22 found; start..end, strand, type, name):
     28..80      -  misc_feature   bom (fragment): basis of mobility region from pBR322
    235..614     +  enhancer       CMV enhancer: human cytomegalovirus immediate early enhancer
    615..818     +  promoter       CMV promoter: human cytomegalovirus (CMV) immediate early promoter
    814..847     +  LTR            5' LTR (truncated) (fragment): truncated 5' long terminal repeat (LTR) from HIV-1
    863..881     +  promoter       T7 promoter: promoter for bacteriophage T7 RNA polymerase
    917..1079    +  misc_feature   QBI SP163: strong translational enhancer derived from the 5' UTR of the mouse VEGF gene
   1134..1436    -  CDS            ccdB: CCDB_ECOLI - Also known as G, letB, letD. Experimental evidence at protein level: Swiss-Prot protein existence level 1. Toxic component of a type II toxin-antitoxin (TA) system, functioning in plasmid maintainence. Responsible for the post- segregational killing (PSK) of plasmid-free cells, also referred to as a plasmid addiction system. Half-life of over 2 hours. Cell killing by CcdB is accompanied by filamentation, defects in chromosome and plasmid segregation, defects in cell division, formation of anucleate cells, decreased DNA synthesis and plasmid loss. Interferes with the activity of DN
   1441..1599    -  CDS            ccdA (fragment): CCDA_ECO57 - Also known as H, letA. Experimental evidence at protein level: Swiss-Prot protein existence level 1. Antitoxin component of a type II toxin-antitoxin (TA) system which inhibits the post-segregational killing (PSK) of plasmid-free cells, also referred to as a plasmid addiction system. Binds to and blocks the activity of CcdB; will also remove bound CcdB protein from the CcdB-GyrA complex by forming a CcdA-CcdB complex, a process termed rejuvenation. Functions as a transcriptional corepressor for the ccdAB operon, repression also requires CcdB (By similarity). From Escherichia coli
   1778..2437    -  CDS            CmR: chloramphenicol acetyltransferase; cat; confers resistance to chloramphenicol
   2438..2467    -  promoter       cat promoter (fragment): promoter of the E. coli cat gene encoding chloramphenicol acetyltransferase
   2491..2521    -  promoter       lac UV5 promoter: E. coli lac promoter with an "up" mutation
   2546..2670    -  protein_bind   attR1: mutant version of attR; recombination site for the Gateway® LR reaction LR Clonase™
   2689..2709    -  CDS            SV40 NLS: nuclear localization signal of SV40 (simian virus 40) large T antigen
   2713..2733    -  CDS            SV40 NLS: nuclear localization signal of SV40 (simian virus 40) large T antigen
   2793..3509    +  CDS            EGFP: EGFP is a basic (constitutively fluorescent) green fluorescent protein published in 1996, derived from Aequorea victoria. It is reported to be a rapidly-maturing weak dimer with moderate acid sensitivity.
   3712..3936    +  polyA_signal   bGH poly(A) signal: bovine growth hormone polyadenylation signal
   3940..3961    +  promoter       SV40 promoter (fragment): SV40 enhancer and early promoter
   3982..4410    +  rep_origin     f1 ori (sequence partly withheld): f1 bacteriophage origin of replication; arrow indicates direction of (+) strand synthesis
   4424..4753    +  promoter       SV40 promoter: SV40 enhancer and early promoter
   4826..5411    -  rep_origin     ori: high-copy-number ColE1/pMB1/pBR322/pUC origin of replication
   5582..6442    -  CDS            AmpR: β-lactamase; bla; confers resistance to ampicillin, carbenicillin, and related antibiotics
   6443..6547    -  promoter       AmpR promoter: bla
