[The description below was written by a language model from this plasmid's Addgene catalogue record and pLannotate feature annotations shown in this document.]
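Description:
pcDXC3GMS is an empty mammalian expression backbone derived from pcDNA3.1 and adapted for FX (fragment exchange) cloning, a high-throughput subcloning system developed for structural biology. It is propagated in E. coli through a high-copy ColE1/pUC-type origin and carries an ampicillin resistance gene on the backbone. An f1 origin is also present. No mammalian drug-selection gene is annotated. An SV40 promoter lies downstream of the f1 origin, but no coding sequence is annotated after it, so the vector appears suited mainly to transient expression.

The expression unit is driven by the CMV immediate-early enhancer and promoter. These are followed by a T7 promoter, the QBI SP163 translational enhancer from the mouse VEGF 5' UTR, and a bGH polyadenylation signal at the 3' end. Between them sits a counterselection stuffer in reverse orientation, containing the ccdB toxin gene, a ccdA fragment and a chloramphenicol resistance gene with its promoter. This stuffer explains the dual chloramphenicol/ampicillin selection and the need for the ccdB-tolerant DB3.1 strain for the empty vector. In FX cloning, the open reading frame replaces this cassette, so only recombinants survive in ordinary strains. The attR1 site and the short hits annotated as SV40 NLS near the stuffer probably reflect the cassette's origin or spurious matches rather than functional parts.

An inserted gene is fused in frame at its C-terminus to a 3C (PreScission) protease site, EGFP, a Myc tag and a streptavidin-binding peptide. Only EGFP is picked up by the automated annotation; the other tags come from the catalogue entry. This arrangement allows fluorescence-based monitoring of expression, immunodetection, affinity purification on streptavidin resin, and removal of the whole tag by protease cleavage.
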