Addgene plasmid #49031: pcDXC3GMS
Purpose: (Empty Backbone) FX cloning mammalian cell line expression vector with CMV promoter and C-terminal 3C protease cleavage site, EGFP, Myc tag and streptavidin binding peptide
Depositing lab: Raimund Dutzler & Eric Geertsma. Depositing organization: University of Zurich. Publication: A versatile and efficient high-throughput cloning tool for structural biology. Geertsma ER, Dutzler R. Biochemistry. 2011 Apr 19;50(15):3272-8. Epub 2011 Mar 25. 10.1021/bi200178z PubMed 21410291.
Backbone
  Vector backbone: pcDNA3.1
  Backbone manufacturer: Invitrogen
  Backbone size (bp): 6578
  Modifications to backbone: modified for compatibility with FX cloning and added tags/fusion proteins
  Vector type: Mammalian Expression
  Promoter: CMV
  Tag / fusion protein: 3C protease site (PreScission site) (C terminal on backbone); EGFP (C terminal on backbone); MYC (C terminal on backbone); streptavidin binding peptide (SBP) (C terminal on backbone)
Growth in bacteria
  Bacterial resistance: Chloramphenicol and Ampicillin, 25 & 100 μg/mL
  Growth temperature: 37°C
  Growth strain: DB3.1
  Copy number: High Copy
Gene/Insert
  Cloning method: Unknown
  Sequencing primers: 5′ CMV-F; 3′ BGH-rev
Terms and licenses: Academic/Nonprofit Terms; Industry Terms: Not Available to Industry
Depositor comments: Constructed by Dr. Stephan Schenck, Dutzler lab, Dept of Biochemistry, University of Zurich, Switzerland.
How to cite: pcDXC3GMS was a gift from Raimund Dutzler & Eric Geertsma (Addgene plasmid # 49031 ; http://n2t.net/addgene:49031 ; RRID:Addgene_49031)
