>Addgene plasmid #49031 | pcDXC3GMS | addgene partial sequence | sequence record 73263 | CAT-R 5'-GCAACTGACTGAAATGCCTC-3'
TATCAACGGTGGTATATCCAGTGATTTTTTTCTCCATTTTAGCTTCCTTAGCTCCTGAAAATCTCGACGG
ATCCTAACTCAAAATCCACACATTATACGAGCCGGAAGCATAAAGTGTAAAGCCTGGGGTGCCTAATGCG
GCCGCCATAGTGACTGGATATGTTGTGTTTTACAGTATTATGTAGTCTGTTTTTTATGCAAAATCTAATT
TAATATATTGATATTTATATCATTTTACGTTTCTCGTTCAGCTTTTTTGTACAAACTTGTGATATCGAAT
TCGCTAGCTACCTTTCTCTTCTTTTTTGGATCTACCTTTCTCTTCTTTTTTGGGGATCCACTAGTTCAGC
TCTTCTGCATTAGAAGTTTTGTTTCAAGGTCCACAAGGTACCATGGTGAGCAAGGGCGAGGAGCTGTTCA
CCGGGGTGGTGCCCATCCTGGTCGAGCTGGACGGCGACGTAAACGGCCACAAGTTCAGCGTGTCCGGCGA
GGGCGAGGGCGATGCCACCTACGGCAAGCTGACCCTGAAGTTCATCTGCACCACCGGCAAGCTGCCCGTG
CCCTGGCCCACCCTCGTGACCACCCTGACCTACGGCGTGCAGTGCTTCAGCCGCTACCCCGACCACATGA
AGCAGCACGACTTCTTCAAGTCCGCCATGCCCGAAGGCTACGTCCAGGAGCGCACCATCTTCTTCAAGGA
CGACGGCAACTACAAGACCCGCGCCGAGGTGAAGTTCGAGGGCGACACCCTGGTGAACCGCATCGAGCTG
AAGGGCATCGACTTCAAGGAGGACGGCAACATCCTGGGGCACAAGCTGGAGTACAACTACAACAGCCACA
ACGTCTATATCATGGCCGACAAGCAGAAGAACGGCATCAAGGTGAACTTCAAGATCCGCCACAACATCGA
GGACGGCAGCGTGCAGCTCGCCGACCACTACCAGCAGAACACCCCCATCGGCGACGGCCCCGTGCTGCTG
CCCGACAACCACTACCTGAGCACC
