>Addgene plasmid #49031 | pcDXC3GMS | addgene partial sequence | sequence record 73295 | CMV-F 5'-CGCAAATGGGCGGTAGGCGTG-3'
ACTAGAGAACCCACTGCTTACTGGCTTATCGAAATTAATACGACTCACTATAGGGAGACCCAAGCTGGCT
AGCGTTTAAACTTAAGCTTAGCGCAGAGGCTTGGGGCAGCCGAGCGGCAGCCAGGCCCCGGCCCGGGCCT
CGGTTCCAGAAGGGAGAGGAGCCCGCCAAGGCGCGCAAGAGAGCGGGCTGCCTCGCAGTCCGAGCCGGAG
AGGGAGCGCGAGCCGCGCCGGCCCCGGACGGCCTCCGAAACCATGAGTAGAAGAGCGAGCTGCAGACTGG
CTGTGTATAAGGGAGCCTGACATTTATATTCCCCAGAACATCAGGTTAATGGCGTTTTTGATGTCATTTT
CGCGGTGGCTGAGATCAGCCACTTCTTCCCCGATAACGGAGACCGGCACACTGGCCATATCGGTGGTCAT
CATGCGCCAGCTTTCATCCCCGATATGCACCACCGGGTAAAGTTCACGGGAGACTTTATCTGACAGCAGA
CGTGCACTGGCCAGGGGGATCACCATCCGTCGCCCGGGCGTGTCAATAATATCACTCTGTACATCCACAA
ACAGACGATAACGGCTCTCTCTTTTATAGGTGTAAACCTTAAACTGCATTTCACCAGCCCCTGTTCTCGT
CAGCAAAAGAGCCGTTCATTTCAATAAACCGGGCGACCTCAGCCATCCCTTCCTGATTTTCCGCTTTCCA
GCGTTCGGCACGCAGACGACGGGCTTCATTCTGCATGGTTGTGCTTACCAGACCGGAGATATTGACATCA
TATATGCCTTGAGCAACTGATAGCTGTCGCTGTCAACTGTCACTGTAATACGCTGCTTCATAGCATACCT
CTTTTTGACATACTTCGGGTATACATATCAGTATATATTCTTATACCGCAAAAATCAGCGCGCAAATAC
