>Addgene plasmid #49031 | pcDXC3GMS | addgene partial sequence | sequence record 79158 | BGH-rev 5'-TAGAAGGCACAGTCGAGG-3'
CTCTAGATTATGGTTCACGTTGACCTTGTGGGTGATGCTCCAGTCGTGCACGAAGTTGTTCAAGTTCCCC
AGCCAGTCCTTCAACAACGTGTCCACCTCGCCAACCAGTGGTCTTCTCGTCCATGCTGGCCCCCCTCAGA
TCCTCTTCTGAGATGAGTTTTTGTTCGGTACCCTTGTACAGCTCGTCCATGCCGAGAGTGATCCCGGCGG
CGGTCACGAACTCCAGCAGGACCATGTGATCGCGCTTCTCGTTGGGGTCTTTGCTCAGGGCGGACTGGGT
GCTCAGGTAGTGGTTGTCGGGCAGCAGCACGGGGCCGTCGCCGATGGGGGTGTTCTGCTGGTAGTGGTCG
GCGAGCTGCACGCTGCCGTCCTCGATGTTGTGGCGGATCTTGAAGTTCACCTTGATGCCGTTCTTCTGCT
TGTCGGCCATGATATAGACGTTGTGGCTGTTGTAGTTGTACTCCAGCTTGTGCCCCAGGATGTTGCCGTC
CTCCTTGAAGTCGATGCCCTTCAGCTCGATGCGGTTCACCAGGGTGTCGCCCTCGAACTTCACCTCGGCG
CGGGTCTTGTAGTTGCCGTCGTCCTTGAAGAAGATGGTGCGCTCCTGGACGTAGCCTTCGGGCATGGCGG
ACTTGAAGAAGTCGTGCTGCTTCATGTGGTCGGGGTAGCGGCTGAAGCACTGCACGCCGTAGGTCAGGGT
GGTCACGAGGGTGGGCCAGGGCACGGGCAGCTTGCCGGTGGTGCAGATGAACTTCAGGGTCAGCTTGCCG
TAGGTGGCATCGCCCTCGCCCTCGCCGGACACGCTGAACTTGTGGCCGTTTACGTCGCCGTCCAGCTCGA
